Addgene plasmid #78328: pINDUCER20-hMYOD1-3xHA (#730)
Purpose: Doxycycline-inducible lentiviral overexpression of human MYOD1 ORF with a 3xHA tag
Depositing lab: Matthew Alexander & Louis Kunkel. Depositing organization: Boston Children's Hospital.
Backbone
  Vector backbone: pInducer20 (Addgene plasmid #44012)
  Backbone manufacturer: Stephen Elledge
  Backbone size w/o insert (bp): 11791
  Total vector size (bp): 12791
  Vector type: Lentiviral
  Selectable markers: Neomycin (select with G418)
Growth in bacteria
  Bacterial resistance: Ampicillin, 100 μg/mL
  Growth temperature: 37°C
  Growth strain: NEB Stable
  Copy number: Unknown
Gene/Insert
  Gene/Insert name: MYOD1 (alt name: Myogenic differentiation 1)
  Species: H. sapiens (human)
  Insert size (bp): 1000
  GenBank ID: NM_002478.4
  Entrez Gene: MYOD1 (a.k.a. CMYP17, MYF3, MYOD, MYODRIF, PUM, bHLHc1)
  Promoter: TRE2
  Tag / fusion protein: 3x HA tag (C terminal on insert)
  Cloning method: Gateway Cloning
  Sequencing primers: 5′ CAAGGATGACGACGATAAG
Terms and licenses: Academic/Nonprofit Terms; Industry Terms: Not Available to Industry
Depositor comments: Validated in conversion of fibroblasts to myoblasts. Please contact Dr. Alexander if you have any questions.
How to cite: pINDUCER20-hMYOD1-3xHA (#730) was a gift from Matthew Alexander & Louis Kunkel (Addgene plasmid # 78328 ; http://n2t.net/addgene:78328 ; RRID:Addgene_78328)
