[The description below was written by a language model from this plasmid's Addgene catalogue record and pLannotate feature annotations shown in this document.]
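Description:
pINDUCER20-hMYOD1-3xHA is an HIV-1-based, self-inactivating lentiviral vector built on the pInducer20 backbone for doxycycline-inducible overexpression of human MYOD1. It is propagated in E. coli through a high-copy ColE1/pUC-type origin with ampicillin selection (AmpR). The viral portion carries a truncated 5' LTR, the Ψ packaging signal with a gag fragment, the Rev response element, the cPPT/CTS and a ΔU3 3' LTR. These elements allow the genome to be packaged and integrated when helper functions are supplied in trans, while leaving the integrated provirus without LTR promoter activity. A WPRE upstream of the 3' LTR enhances transcript expression.

The payload is an all-in-one Tet-On system. The human MYOD1 ORF was introduced by Gateway recombination and is flanked by attB1 and attB2 sites. It sits downstream of the TRE2 promoter, which consists of seven tetO repeats fused to a minimal CMV promoter, and it carries a C-terminal 3xHA epitope tag for detection; the annotation software matched only a fragment of this tag. A second, constitutive cassette uses the human UbC promoter to drive rtTA3, followed by an EMCV IRES and NeoR. Transduced cells can therefore be selected with G418, and they express the transactivator that switches on MYOD1 only when doxycycline is present.

MYOD1 is a myogenic bHLH transcription factor, and the depositor notes that the construct was validated for converting fibroblasts to myoblasts. The sequenced record is 11,251 nt, somewhat shorter than the roughly 12.8 kb total listed in the catalogue entry; the record does not explain the discrepancy.
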