Features (pLannotate 1.2.2; 35 found; start..end, strand, type, name):
    377..634     +  LTR            5' LTR (truncated): truncated 5' long terminal repeat (LTR) from HIV-1
    681..806     +  misc_feature   HIV-1 Ψ: packaging signal of human immunodeficiency virus type 1
    790..1128    +  CDS            HIV-1 gag (fragment): gag protein from human immunodeficiency virus 1; gag
   1303..1536    +  misc_feature   RRE: The Rev response element (RRE) of HIV-1 allows for Rev-dependent mRNA export from the nucleus to the cytoplasm.
   1913..2013    +  CDS            Rev (fragment): human immunodeficiency virus 1 (HIV-1) Rev protein; rev; enhances nuclear export of unspliced and incompletely spliced viral mRNAs
   2058..2175    +  misc_feature   cPPT/CTS: central polypurine tract and central termination sequence of HIV-1
   2230..2502    +  protein_bind   tetracycline response element: contains seven copies of the tetracycline operator tetO tetracycline repressor TetR
   2513..2530    +  misc_feature   MCS (fragment): pUC18/19 multiple cloning site
   2535..2573    +  promoter       minimal CMV promoter: human cytomegalovirus (CMV) immediate early promoter
   2703..2727    +  protein_bind   attB1: mutant version of attB; recombination site for the Gateway® BP reaction BP Clonase™
   2754..3713    +  CDS            MYOD1: MYOD1_HUMAN - Also known as BHLHC1, MYF3, MYOD. Experimental evidence at protein level: Swiss-Prot protein existence level 1. Acts as a transcriptional activator that promotes transcription of muscle-specific target genes and plays a role in muscle differentiation. Together with MYF5 and MYOG, co-occupies muscle-specific gene promoter core region during myogenesis. Induces fibroblasts to differentiate into myoblasts. Interacts with and is inhibited by the twist protein. This interaction probably involves the basic domains of both proteins (By similarity). From Homo sapiens (Human).
   3723..3745    +  CDS            3xHA (fragment): three tandem HA epitope tags
   3823..3847    -  protein_bind   attB2: mutant version of attB; recombination site for the Gateway® BP reaction BP Clonase™
   3959..3994    +  promoter       PGK promoter (fragment): mouse phosphoglycerate kinase 1 promoter
   4012..5223    +  promoter       UbC promoter: human ubiquitin C promoter
   5282..5979    +  CDS            rtTA3 (fragment): reverse tetracycline transactivator 3 activates expression from Tet-responsive promoters in the presence of doxycycline
   5909..6019    +  CDS            VP48: 3 tandem repeats of the minimal activation domain of herpes simplex virus VP16 (Cheng et al., 2013)
   6192..6654    +  misc_feature   IRES: internal ribosome entry site (IRES) of the encephalomyocarditis virus (EMCV)
   6670..7464    +  CDS            NeoR/KanR: aminoglycoside phosphotransferase from Tn5; aph(3')-II (or nptII); confers resistance to neomycin, kanamycin, and G418 (Geneticin®)
   7492..7575    +  CDS            large T antigen (fragment): large T antigen from SV40 (simian virus 40)
   7609..7629    +  misc_feature   MCS (fragment): pBluescript multiple cloning site
   7641..8229    +  misc_feature   WPRE: woodchuck hepatitis virus posttranscriptional regulatory element
   8237..8302    +  CDS            nef (fragment): NEF_HV1Z2 - Experimental evidence at protein level: Swiss-Prot protein existence level 1. Extracellular Nef protein targets CD4(+) T-lymphocytes for apoptosis by interacting with CXCR4 surface receptors. From Human immunodeficiency virus type 1 group M subtype D (isolate Z2/CDC-Z34) (HIV-1).
   8304..8537    +  LTR            3' LTR (ΔU3): self-inactivating 3' long terminal repeat (LTR) from HIV-1
   8742..8846    +  promoter       AmpR promoter: bla
   8847..9707    +  CDS            AmpR: β-lactamase; bla; confers resistance to ampicillin, carbenicillin, and related antibiotics
   9878..10466   +  rep_origin     ori: high-copy-number ColE1/pMB1/pBR322/pUC origin of replication
  10649..10703   +  CDS            lacI (fragment): lac repressor; lacI; The lac repressor binds to the lac operator to inhibit transcription in E. coli. This inhibition can be relieved by adding lactose or isopropyl-β-D-thiogalactopyranoside (IPTG).
  10709..10802   +  rep_origin     SV40 ori (fragment): SV40 origin of replication
  10827..10864   +  CDS            lacI (fragment): lac repressor; lacI; The lac repressor binds to the lac operator to inhibit transcription in E. coli. This inhibition can be relieved by adding lactose or isopropyl-β-D-thiogalactopyranoside (IPTG).
  10877..10898   +  protein_bind   CAP binding site: CAP binding activates transcription in the presence of cAMP. E. coli catabolite activator protein
  10913..10943   +  promoter       lac promoter: promoter for the E. coli lac operon
  10947..10969   +  protein_bind   lac operator (fragment): The lac repressor binds to the lac operator to inhibit transcription in E. coli. This inhibition can be relieved by adding lactose or isopropyl-β-D-thiogalactopyranoside (IPTG). lac repressor encoded by lacI
  11001..11084   +  polyA_signal   SV40 poly(A) signal (fragment): SV40 polyadenylation signal
  11251..329     +  CDS            nef (fragment) (across the origin): NEF_HV1BR - Experimental evidence at protein level: Swiss-Prot protein existence level 1. Extracellular Nef protein targets CD4(+) T-lymphocytes for apoptosis by interacting with CXCR4 surface receptors (PubMed:14990729). From Human immunodeficiency virus type 1 group M subtype B (isolate BRU/LAI) (HIV-1).
>Addgene plasmid #78328 | pINDUCER20-hMYOD1-3xHA (#730) | addgene full sequence | sequence record 424966 | Addgene NGS Result
TGGAAGGGCTAATTCACTCCCAAAGAAGACAAGATATCCTTGATCTGTGGATCTACCACACACAAGGCTA
CTTCCCTGATTAGCAGAACTACACACCAGGGCCAGGGGTCAGATATCCACTGACCTTTGGATGGTGCTAC
AAGCTAGTACCAGTTGAGCCAGATAAGGTAGAAGAGGCCAATAAAGGAGAGAACACCAGCTTGTTACACC
CTGTGAGCCTGCATGGGATGGATGACCCGGAGAGAGAAGTGTTAGAGTGGAGGTTTGACAGCCGCCTAGC
ATTTCATCACGTGGCCCGAGAGCTGCATCCGGAGTACTTCAAGAACTGCTGATATCGAGCTTGCTACAAG
GGACTTTCCGCTGGGGACTTTCCAGGGAGGCGTGGCCTGGGCGGGACTGGGGAGTGGCGAGCCCTCAGAT
CCTGCATATAAGCAGCTGCTTTTTGCCTGTACTGGGTCTCTCTGGTTAGACCAGATCTGAGCCTGGGAGC
TCTCTGGCTAACTAGGGAACCCACTGCTTAAGCCTCAATAAAGCTTGCCTTGAGTGCTTCAAGTAGTGTG
TGCCCGTCTGTTGTGTGACTCTGGTAACTAGAGATCCCTCAGACCCTTTTAGTCAGTGTGGAAAATCTCT
AGCAGTGGCGCCCGAACAGGGACTTGAAAGCGAAAGGGAAACCAGAGGAGCTCTCTCGACGCAGGACTCG
GCTTGCTGAAGCGCGCACGGCAAGAGGCGAGGGGCGGCGACTGGTGAGTACGCCAAAAATTTTGACTAGC
GGAGGCTAGAAGGAGAGAGATGGGTGCGAGAGCGTCAGTATTAAGCGGGGGAGAATTAGATCGCGATGGG
AAAAAATTCGGTTAAGGCCAGGGGGAAAGAAAAAATATAAATTAAAACATATAGTATGGGCAAGCAGGGA
GCTAGAACGATTCGCAGTTAATCCTGGCCTGTTAGAAACATCAGAAGGCTGTAGACAAATACTGGGACAG
CTACAACCATCCCTTCAGACAGGATCAGAAGAACTTAGATCATTATATAATACAGTAGCAACCCTCTATT
GTGTGCATCAAAGGATAGAGATAAAAGACACCAAGGAAGCTTTAGACAAGATAGAGGAAGAGCAAAACAA
AAGTAAGACCACCGCACAGCAAGCGGCCGGCCGCTGATCTTCAGACCTGGAGGAGGAGATATGAGGGACA
ATTGGAGAAGTGAATTATATAAATATAAAGTAGTAAAAATTGAACCATTAGGAGTAGCACCCACCAAGGC
AAAGAGAAGAGTGGTGCAGAGAGAAAAAAGAGCAGTGGGAATAGGAGCTTTGTTCCTTGGGTTCTTGGGA
GCAGCAGGAAGCACTATGGGCGCAGCGTCAATGACGCTGACGGTACAGGCCAGACAATTATTGTCTGGTA
TAGTGCAGCAGCAGAACAATTTGCTGAGGGCTATTGAGGCGCAACAGCATCTGTTGCAACTCACAGTCTG
GGGCATCAAGCAGCTCCAGGCAAGAATCCTGGCTGTGGAAAGATACCTAAAGGATCAACAGCTCCTGGGG
ATTTGGGGTTGCTCTGGAAAACTCATTTGCACCACTGCTGTGCCTTGGAATGCTAGTTGGAGTAATAAAT
CTCTGGAACAGATTTGGAATCACACGACCTGGATGGAGTGGGACAGAGAAATTAACAATTACACAAGCTT
AATACACTCCTTAATTGAAGAATCGCAAAACCAGCAAGAAAAGAATGAACAAGAATTATTGGAATTAGAT
AAATGGGCAAGTTTGTGGAATTGGTTTAACATAACAAATTGGCTGTGGTATATAAAATTATTCATAATGA
TAGTAGGAGGCTTGGTAGGTTTAAGAATAGTTTTTGCTGTACTTTCTATAGTGAATAGAGTTAGGCAGGG
ATATTCACCATTATCGTTTCAGACCCACCTCCCAACCCCGAGGGGACCCGACAGGCCCGAAGGAATAGAA
GAAGAAGGTGGAGAGAGAGACAGAGACAGATCCATTCGATTAGTGAACGGATCTCGACGGTATCGCCGAA
TTCACAAATGGCAGTATTCATCCACAATTTTAAAAGAAAAGGGGGGATTGGGGGGTACAGTGCAGGGGAA
AGAATAGTAGACATAATAGCAACAGACATACAAACTAAAGAATTACAAAAACAAATTACAAAAATTCAAA
ATTTTCGGGTTTATTACAGGGACAGCAGAGATCCAGTTTGGACTAGGATCCTTTACCACTCCCTATCAGT
GATAGAGAAAAGTGAAAGTCGAGTTTACCACTCCCTATCAGTGATAGAGAAAAGTGAAAGTCGAGTTTAC
CACTCCCTATCAGTGATAGAGAAAAGTGAAAGTCGAGTTTACCACTCCCTATCAGTGATAGAGAAAAGTG
AAAGTCGAGTGTTTACCACTCCCTATCAGTGATAGAGAAAAGTGAAAGTCGAGTTTACCACTCCCTATCA
GTGATAGAGAAAAGTGAAAGTCGAGTTTACCACTCCCTATCAGTGATAGAGAAAAGTGAAAGTCGAGCTC
GGTACCCGGGTCGAGGTAGGCGTGTACGGTGGGAGGCCTATATAAGCAGAGCTCGTTTAGTGAACCGTCA
GATCGCCTGGAGACGCCATCCACGCTGTTTTGACCTCCATAGAAGACACCGGGACCGATCCAGCCTCCGC
GGCCCCGAACTAGTCCAGTGTGGTGGAATTCTGCAGATATCAACAAGTTTGTACAAAAAAGCAGGCTCCG
CGGCCGCCCCCTTCACCGCCACCATGGAGCTACTGTCGCCACCGCTCCGCGACGTAGACCTGACGGCCCC
CGACGGCTCTCTCTGCTCCTTTGCCACAACGGACGACTTCTATGACGACCCGTGTTTCGACTCCCCGGAC
CTGCGCTTCTTCGAAGACCTGGACCCGCGCCTGATGCACGTGGGCGCGCTCCTGAAACCCGAAGAGCACT
CGCACTTCCCCGCGGCGGTGCACCCGGCCCCGGGCGCACGTGAGGACGAGCATGTGCGCGCGCCCAGCGG
GCACCACCAGGCGGGCCGCTGCCTACTGTGGGCCTGCAAGGCGTGCAAGCGCAAGACCACCAACGCCGAC
CGCCGCAAGGCCGCCACCATGCGCGAGCGGCGCCGCCTGAGCAAAGTAAATGAGGCCTTTGAGACACTCA
AGCGCTGCACGTCGAGCAATCCAAACCAGCGGTTGCCCAAGGTGGAGATCCTGCGCAACGCCATCCGCTA
TATCGAGGGCCTGCAGGCTCTGCTGCGCGACCAGGACGCCGCGCCCCCTGGCGCCGCAGCCGCCTTCTAT
GCGCCGGGCCCGCTGCCCCCGGGCCGCGGCGGCGAGCACTACAGCGGCGACTCCGACGCGTCCAGCCCGC
GCTCCAACTGCTCCGACGGCATGATGGACTACAGCGGCCCCCCGAGCGGCGCCCGGCGGCGGAACTGCTA
CGAAGGCGCCTACTACAACGAGGCGCCCAGCGAACCCAGGCCCGGGAAGAGTGCGGCGGTGTCGAGCCTA
GACTGCCTGTCCAGCATCGTGGAGCGCATCTCCACCGAGAGCCCTGCGGCGCCCGCCCTCCTGCTGGCGG
ACGTGCCTTCTGAGTCGCCTCCGCGCAGGCAAGAGGCTGCCGCCCCCAGCGAGGGAGAGAGCAGCGGCGA
CCCCACCCAGTCACCGGACGCCGCCCCGCAGTGCCCTGCGGGTGCGAACCCCAACCCGATATACCAGGTG
CTCCTCGAGTACCCATATGACGTTCCAGACTACGCGTATCCGTACGACGTTCCGGATTACGCTTACCCTT
ACGATGTACCTGACTACGCTTAATAGAAGGGTGGGCGCGCCGACCCAGCTTTCTTGTACAAAGTGGTTGA
TATCCAGCACAGTGGCGGCCGCTCGAGTCTAGAGGGCCCGCGGTTCGAATACCCATACGACGTCCCAGAC
TACGCTTAGTAATGATTAATTAAACTAGAAATTCTACCGGGTAGGGGAGGCGCTTTTCCCAAGGCAGTCT
GGAGTAACCCACCCAAGATCTGGCCTCCGCGCCGGGTTTTGGCGCCTCCCGCGGGCGCCCCCCTCCTCAC
GGCGAGCGCTGCCACGTCAGACGAAGGGCGCAGCGAGCGTCCTGATCCTTCCGCCCGGACGCTCAGGACA
GCGGCCCGCTGCTCATAAGACTCGGCCTTAGAACCCCAGTATCAGCAGAAGGACATTTTAGGACGGGACT
TGGGTGACTCTAGGGCACTGGTTTTCTTTCCAGAGAGCGGAACAGGCGAGGAAAAGTAGTCCCTTCTCGG
CGATTCTGCGGAGGGATCTCCGTGGGGCGGTGAACGCCGATGATTATATAAGGACGCGCCGGGTGTGGCA
CAGCTAGTTCCGTCGCAGCCGGGATTTGGGTCGCGGTTCTTGTTTGTGGATCGCTGTGATCGTCACTTGG
TGAGTAGCGGGCTGCTGGGCTGGCCGGGGCTTTCGTGGCCGCCGGGCCGCTCGGTGGGACGGAAGCGTGT
GGAGAGACCGCCAAGGGCTGTAGTCTGGGTCCGCGAGCAAGGTTGCCCTGAACTGGGGGTTGGGGGGAGC
GCAGCAAAATGGCGGCTGTTCCCGAGTCTTGAATGGAAGACGCTTGTGAGGCGGGCTGTGAGGTCGTTGA
AACAAGGTGGGGGGCATGGTGGGCGGCAAGAACCCAAGGTCTTGAGGCCTTCGCTAATGCGGGAAAGCTC
TTATTCGGGTGAGATGGGCTGGGGCACCATCTGGGGACCCTGACGTGAAGTTTGTCACTGACTGGAGAAC
TCGGTTTGTCGTCTGTTGCGGGGGCGGCAGTTATGGCGGTGCCGTTGGGCAGTGCACCCGTACCTTTGGG
AGCGCGCGCCCTCGTCGTGTCGTGACGTCACCCGTTCTGTTGGCTTATAATGCAGGGTGGGGCCACCTGC
CGGTAGGTGTGCGGTAGGCTTTTCTCCGTCGCAGGACGCAGGGTTCGGGCCTAGGGTAGGCTCTCCTGAA
TCGACAGGCGCCGGACCTCTGGTGAGGGGAGGGATAAGTGAGGCGTCAGTTTCTTTGGTCGGTTTTATGT
ACCTATCTTCTTAAGTAGCTGAAGCTCCGGTTTTGAACTATGCGCTCGGGGTTGGCGAGTGTGTTTTGTG
AAGTTTTTTAGGCACCTTTTGAAATGTAATCATTTGGGTCAATATGTAATTTTCAGTGTTAGACTAGTAA
ATTGTCCGCTAAATTCTGGCCGTTTTTGGCTTTTTTGTTAGACGAAGCTTGGTACCGAGCTCGGATCTCC
ACCCCGTACCGGTCCTGCAGTCGAATTCACCATGTCTAGACTGGACAAGAGCAAAGTCATAAACGGAGCT
CTGGAATTACTCAATGGTGTCGGTATCGAAGGCCTGACGACAAGGAAACTCGCTCAAAAGCTGGGAGTTG
AGCAGCCTACCCTGTACTGGCACGTGAAGAACAAGCGGGCCCTGCTCGATGCCCTGCCAATCGAGATGCT
GGACAGGCATCATACCCACTTCTGCCCCCTGGAAGGCGAGTCATGGCAAGACTTTCTGCGGAACAACGCC
AAGTCATACCGCTGTGCTCTCCTCTCACATCGCGACGGGGCTAAAGTGCATCTCGGCACCCGCCCAACAG
AGAAACAGTACGAAACCCTGGAAAATCAGCTCGCGTTCCTGTGTCAGCAAGGCTTCTCCCTGGAGAACGC
ACTGTACGCTCTGTCCGCCGTGGGCCACTTTACACTGGGCTGCGTATTGGAGGAACAGGAGCATCAAGTA
GCAAAAGAGGAAAGAGAGACACCTACCACCGATTCTATGCCCCCACTTCTGAGACAAGCAATTGAGCTGT
TCGACCGGCAGGGAGCCGAACCTGCCTTCCTTTTCGGCCTGGAACTAATCATATGTGGCCTGGAGAAACA
GCTAAAGTGCGAAAGCGGCGGGCCGACCGACGCCCTTGACGATTTTGACTTAGACATGCTCCCAGCCGAT
GCCCTTGACGACTTTGACCTTGATATGCTGCCTGCTGACGCTCTTGACGATTTTGACCTTGACATGCTCC
CCGGGTAACTAAGTAAGGATCCGCGGCCGCACTAGAGGAATTCCGCCCCTCTCCCCCCCCCCCCTCTCCC
TCCCCCCCCCCTAACGTTACTGGCCGAAGCCGCTTGGAATAAGGCCGGTGTGCGTTTGTCTATATGTTAT
TTTCCACCATATTGCCGTCTTTTGGCAATGTGAGGGCCCGGAAACCTGGCCCTGTCTTCTTGACGAGCAT
TCCTAGGGGTCTTTCCCCTCTCGCCAAAGGAATGCAAGGTCTGTTGAATGTCGTGAAGGAAGCAGTTCCT
CTGGAAGCTTCTTGAAGACAAACAACGTCTGTAGCGACCCTTTGCAGGCAGCGGAACCCCCCACCTGGCG
ACAGGTGCCTCTGCGGCCAAAAGCCACGTGTATAAGATACACCTGCAAAGGCGGCACAACCCCAGTGCCA
CGTTGTGAGTTGGATAGTTGTGGAAAGAGTCAAATGGCTCTCCTCAAGCGTATTCAACAAGGGGCTGAAG
GATGCCCAGAAGGTACCCCATTGTATGGGATCTGATCTGGGGCCTCGGTGCACATGCTTTACATGTGTTT
AGTCGAGGTTAAAAAAACGTCTAGGCCCCCCGAACCACGGGGACGTGGTTTTCCTTTGAAAAACACGATG
ATAAGCTTACCGGTCCACCATGATTGAACAAGATGGATTGCACGCAGGTTCTCCGGCCGCTTGGGTGGAG
AGGCTATTCGGCTATGACTGGGCACAACAGACAATCGGCTGCTCTGATGCCGCCGTGTTCCGGCTGTCAG
CGCAGGGGCGCCCGGTTCTTTTTGTCAAGACCGACCTGTCCGGTGCCCTGAATGAACTGCAAGACGAGGC
AGCGCGGCTATCGTGGCTGGCCACGACGGGCGTTCCTTGCGCAGCTGTGCTCGACGTTGTCACTGAAGCG
GGAAGGGACTGGCTGCTATTGGGCGAAGTGCCGGGGCAGGATCTCCTGTCATCTCACCTTGCTCCTGCCG
AGAAAGTATCCATCATGGCTGATGCAATGCGGCGGCTGCATACGCTTGATCCGGCTACCTGCCCATTCGA
CCACCAAGCGAAACATCGCATCGAGCGAGCACGTACTCGGATGGAAGCCGGTCTTGTCGATCAGGATGAT
CTGGACGAAGAGCATCAGGGGCTCGCGCCAGCCGAACTGTTCGCCAGGCTCAAGGCGAGCATGCCCGACG
GCGAGGATCTCGTCGTGACCCATGGCGATGCCTGCTTGCCGAATATCATGGTGGAAAATGGCCGCTTTTC
TGGATTCATCGACTGTGGCCGGCTGGGTGTGGCGGACCGCTATCAGGACATAGCGTTGGCTACCCGTGAT
ATTGCTGAAGAGCTTGGCGGCGAATGGGCTGACCGCTTCCTCGTGCTTTACGGTATCGCCGCTCCCGATT
CGCAGCGCATCGCCTTCTATCGCCTTCTTGACGAGTTCTTCTGATGTACAAGTAAAGCGGCCGCGACTCT
AGATCATAATCAGCCATACCACATTTGTAGAGGTTTTACTTGCTTTAAAAAACCTCCCACACCTCCCCCT
GAACCTGAAACATAAAATGAATGCAATTGTTGTTGTTTAGTCCCTCCCAATTCGATATCAAGCTTATCGC
GATAGATCCTAATCAACCTCTGGATTACAAAATTTGTGAAAGATTGACTGGTATTCTTAACTATGTTGCT
CCTTTTACGCTATGTGGATACGCTGCTTTAATGCCTTTGTATCATGCTATTGCTTCCCGTATGGCTTTCA
TTTTCTCCTCCTTGTATAAATCCTGGTTGCTGTCTCTTTATGAGGAGTTGTGGCCCGTTGTCAGGCAACG
TGGCGTGGTGTGCACTGTGTTTGCTGACGCAACCCCCACTGGTTGGGGCATTGCCACCACCTGTCAGCTC
CTTTCCGGGACTTTCGCTTTCCCCCTCCCTATTGCCACGGCGGAACTCATCGCCGCCTGCCTTGCCCGCT
GCTGGACAGGGGCTCGGCTGTTGGGCACTGACAATTCCGTGGTGTTGTCGGGGAAATCATCGTCCTTTCC
TTGGCTGCTCGCCTGTGTTGCCACCTGGATTCTGCGCGGGACGTCCTTCTGCTACGTCCCTTCGGCCCTC
AATCCAGCGGACCTTCCTTCCCGCGGCCTGCTGCCGGCTCTGCGGCCTCTTCCGCGTCTTCGCCTTCGCC
CTCAGACGAGTCGGATCTCCCTTTGGGCCGCCTCCCCGCCTGAGATCCTTTAAGACCAATGACTTACAAG
GCAGCTGTAGATCTTAGCCACTTTTTAAAAGAAAAGGGGGGACTGGAAGGGCTAATTCACTCCCAACGAA
GACAAGATCTGCTTTTTGCTTGTACTGGGTCTCTCTGGTTAGACCAGATCTGAGCCTGGGAGCTCTCTGG
CTAACTAGGGAACCCACTGCTTAAGCCTCAATAAAGCTTGCCTTGAGTGCTTCAAGTAGTGTGTGCCCGT
CTGTTGTGTGACTCTGGTAACTAGAGATCCCTCAGACCCTTTTAGTCAGTGTGGAAAATCTCTAGCAGTA
GTAGTTCATGTCATCTTATTATTCAGTATTTATAACTTGCAAAGAAATGAATATCAGAGAGTGAGAGGCC
CGGGTTAATTAAGGAAAGGGCTAGATCATTCTTGAAGACGAAAGGGCCTCGTGATACGCCTATTTTTATA
GGTTAATGTCATGATAATAATGGTTTCTTAGACGTCAGGTGGCACTTTTCGGGGAAATGTGCGCGGAACC
CCTATTTGTTTATTTTTCTAAATACATTCAAATATGTATCCGCTCATGAGACAATAACCCTGATAAATGC
TTCAATAATATTGAAAAAGGAAGAGTATGAGTATTCAACATTTCCGTGTCGCCCTTATTCCCTTTTTTGC
GGCATTTTGCCTTCCTGTTTTTGCTCACCCAGAAACGCTGGTGAAAGTAAAAGATGCTGAAGATCAGTTG
GGTGCACGAGTGGGTTACATCGAACTGGATCTCAACAGCGGTAAGATCCTTGAGAGTTTTCGCCCCGAAG
AACGTTTTCCAATGATGAGCACTTTTAAAGTTCTGCTATGTGGCGCGGTATTATCCCGTGTTGACGCCGG
GCAAGAGCAACTCGGTCGCCGCATACACTATTCTCAGAATGACTTGGTTGAGTACTCACCAGTCACAGAA
AAGCATCTTACGGATGGCATGACAGTAAGAGAATTATGCAGTGCTGCCATAACCATGAGTGATAACACTG
CGGCCAACTTACTTCTGACAACGATCGGAGGACCGAAGGAGCTAACCGCTTTTTTGCACAACATGGGGGA
TCATGTAACTCGCCTTGATCGTTGGGAACCGGAGCTGAATGAAGCCATACCAAACGACGAGCGTGACACC
ACGATGCCTGTAGCAATGGCAACAACGTTGCGCAAACTATTAACTGGCGAACTACTTACTCTAGCTTCCC
GGCAACAATTAATAGACTGGATGGAGGCGGATAAAGTTGCAGGACCACTTCTGCGCTCGGCCCTTCCGGC
TGGCTGGTTTATTGCTGATAAATCTGGAGCCGGTGAGCGTGGGTCTCGCGGTATCATTGCAGCACTGGGG
CCAGATGGTAAGCCCTCCCGTATCGTAGTTATCTACACGACGGGGAGTCAGGCAACTATGGATGAACGAA
ATAGACAGATCGCTGAGATAGGTGCCTCACTGATTAAGCATTGGTAACTGTCAGACCAAGTTTACTCATA
TATACTTTAGATTGATTTAAAACTTCATTTTTAATTTAAAAGGATCTAGGTGAAGATCCTTTTTGATAAT
CTCATGACCAAAATCCCTTAACGTGAGTTTTCGTTCCACTGAGCGTCAGACCCCGTAGAAAAGATCAAAG
GATCTTCTTGAGATCCTTTTTTTCTGCGCGTAATCTGCTGCTTGCAAACAAAAAAACCACCGCTACCAGC
GGTGGTTTGTTTGCCGGATCAAGAGCTACCAACTCTTTTTCCGAAGGTAACTGGCTTCAGCAGAGCGCAG
ATACCAAATACTGTTCTTCTAGTGTAGCCGTAGTTAGGCCACCACTTCAAGAACTCTGTAGCACCGCCTA
CATACCTCGCTCTGCTAATCCTGTTACCAGTGGCTGCTGCCAGTGGCGATAAGTCGTGTCTTACCGGGTT
GGACTCAAGACGATAGTTACCGGATAAGGCGCAGCGGTCGGGCTGAACGGGGGGTTCGTGCACACAGCCC
AGCTTGGAGCGAACGACCTACACCGAACTGAGATACCTACAGCGTGAGCTATGAGAAAGCGCCACGCTTC
CCGAAGGGAGAAAGGCGGACAGGTATCCGGTAAGCGGCAGGGTCGGAACAGGAGAGCGCACGAGGGAGCT
TCCAGGGGGAAACGCCTGGTATCTTTATAGTCCTGTCGGGTTTCGCCACCTCTGACTTGAGCGTCGATTT
TTGTGATGCTCGTCAGGGGGGCGGAGCCTATGGAAAAACGCCAGCAACGCGGCCTTTTTACGGTTCCTGG
CCTTTTGCTGGCCTTTTGCTCACATGTTCTTTCCTGCGTTATCCCCTGATTCTGTGGATAACCGTATTAC
CGCCTTTGAGTGAGCTGATACCGCTCGCCGCAGCCGAACGACCGAGCGCAGCGAGTCAGTGAGCGAGGAA
GCGGAAGAGCGCCCAATACGCAAACCGCCTCTCCCCGCGCGTTGGCCGATTCATTAATGCAGCAAGCTCA
TGGCTGACTAATTTTTTTTATTTATGCAGAGGCCGAGGCCGCCTCGGCCTCTGAGCTATTCCAGAAGTAG
TGAGGAGGCTTTTTTGGAGGCCTAGGCTTTTGCAAAAAGCTCCCCGTGGCACGACAGGTTTCCCGACTGG
AAAGCGGGCAGTGAGCGCAACGCAATTAATGTGAGTTAGCTCACTCATTAGGCACCCCAGGCTTTACACT
TTATGCTTCCGGCTCGTATGTTGTGTGGAATTGTGAGCGGATAACAATTTCACACAGGAAACAGCTATGA
CATGATTACGAATTTCACAAATAAAGCATTTTTTTCACTGCATTCTAGTTGTGGTTTGTCCAAACTCATC
AATGTATCTTATCATGTCTGGATCAACTGGATAACTCAAGCTAACCAAAATCATCCCAAACTTCCCACCC
CATACCCTATTACCACTGCCAATTACCTGTGGTTTCATTTACTCTAAACCTGTGATTCCTCTGAATTATT
TTCATTTTAAAGAAATTGTATTTGTTAAATATGTACTACAAACTTAGTAGT
