>Addgene plasmid #78328 | pINDUCER20-hMYOD1-3xHA (#730) | addgene partial sequence | sequence record 152150 | LNCX 5'-AGCTCGTTTAGTGAACCGTCAGATC-3'
CTCATAGAAGACACCGGGACCGATCCAGCCTCCGCGGCCCCGAACTAGTCCAGTGTGGTGGAATTCTGCA
GATATCAACAAGTTTGTACAAAAAAGCAGGCTCCGCGGCCGCCCCCTTCACCGCCACCATGGAGCTACTG
TCGCCACCGCTCCGCGACGTAGACCTGACGGCCCCCGACGGCTCTCTCTGCTCCTTTGCCACAACGGACG
ACTTCTATGACGACCCGTGTTTCGACTCCCCGGACCTGCGCTTCTTCGAAGACCTGGACCCGCGCCTGAT
GCACGTGGGCGCGCTCCTGAAACCCGAAGAGCACTCGCACTTCCCCGCGGCGGTGCACCCGGCCCCGGGC
GCACGTGAGGACGAGCATGTGCGCGCGCCCAGCGGGCACCACCAGGCGGGCCGCTGCCTACTGTGGGCCT
GCAAGGCGTGCAAGCGCAAGACCACCAACGCCGACCGCCGCAAGGCCGCCACCATGCGCGAGCGGCGCCG
CCTGAGCAAAGTAAATGAGGCCTTTGAGACACTCAAGCGCTGCACGTCGAGCAATCCAAACCAGCGGTTG
CCCAAGGTGGAGATCCTGCGCAACGCCATCCGCTATATCGAGGGCCTGCAGGCTCTGCTGCGCGACCAGG
ACGCCGCGCCCCCTGGCGCCGCAGCCGCCTTCTATGCGCCGGGCCCGCTGCCCCCGGGCCGCGGCGGCGA
GCACTACAGCGGCGACTCCGACGCGTCCAGCCCGCGCTCCAACTGCTCCGACGGCATGATGGACTACAGC
GGCCCCCCGAGCGGCGCCCGGCGGCGGAACTGCTACGAAGGCGCCTACTACAACGAGGCGCCCAGCGAAC
CCAGGCCCGGGAAGAGTGCGGCGGTGTCGAGCCTAGACTGCCTGTCCAGCATCGTGGAGCGCATCTC
