>Addgene plasmid #78328 | pINDUCER20-hMYOD1-3xHA (#730) | addgene partial sequence | sequence record 152152 | hUBCpro-R 5'-CTAAGGCCGAGTCTTATGAGCAG-3'
AGGATCAGGACGCTCGCTGCGCCCTTCGTCTGACGTGGCAGCGCTCGCCGTGTAGGAGGGGGGCGCCCGC
GGGAGGCGCCAAAACCCGGCGCGGAGGCCAGATCTTGGGTGGGTTACTCCAGACTGCCTTGGGAAAAGCG
CCTCCCCTACCCGGTAGAATTTCTAGTTTAATTAATCATTACTAAGCGTAGTCTGGGACGTCGTATGGGT
ATTCGAACCGCGGGCCCTCTAGACTCGAGCGGCCGCCACTGTGCTGGATATCAACCACTTTGTACAAGAA
AGCTGGGTCGGCGCGCCCACCCTTCTATTAAGCGTAGTCAGGTACATCGTAAGGGTAAGCGTAATCCGGA
ACGTCGTACGGATACGCGTAGTCTGGAACGTCATATGGGTACTCGAGGAGCACCTGGTATATCGGGTTGG
GGTTCGCACCCGCAGGGCACTGCGGGGCGGCGTCCGGTGACTGGGTGGGGTCGCCGCTGCTCTCTCCCTC
GCTGGGGGCGGCAGCCTCTTGCCTGCGCGGAGGCGACTCAGAAGGCACGTCCGCCAGCAGGAGGGCGGGC
GCCGCAGGGCTCTCGGTGGAGATGCGCTCCACGATGCTGGACAGGCAGTCTAGGCTCGACACCGCCGCAC
TCTTCCCGGGCCTGGGTTCGCTGGGCGCCTCGTTGTAGTAGGCGCCTTCGTAGCAGTTCCGCCGCCGGGC
GCCGCTCGGGGGGCCGCTGTAGTCCATCATGCCGTCGGAGCAGTTGGAGCGCGGGCTGGACGCGTCGGAG
TCGCCGCTGTAGTGCTCGCCGCCGCGGCCCGGGGGCAGCGGGCCCGGCGCATAGAAGGCGGCTGCGGCGC
CAGGG
